Addgene plasmid #118508: pMRE160
Purpose: broad-host range plasmid to constitutively express fluorescent protein genes in bacteria
Depositing lab: Mitja Remus-Emsermann. Depositing organization: University of Canterbury. Publication: Chromatic Bacteria - A Broad Host-Range Plasmid and Chromosomal Insertion Toolbox for Fluorescent Protein Expression in Bacteria. Schlechter RO, Jun H, Bernach M, Oso S, Boyd E, Munoz-Lintz DA, Dobson RCJ, Remus DM, Remus-Emsermann MNP. Front Microbiol. 2018 Dec 12;9:3052. doi: 10.3389/fmicb.2018.03052. eCollection 2018. PubMed 30631309.
Backbone
  Vector backbone: pFru97
  Vector type: Bacterial Expression
  Selectable markers: Chloramphenicol/ Tetracycline
Growth in bacteria
  Bacterial resistance: Kanamycin, 50 μg/mL
  Growth temperature: 37°C
  Growth strain: E. coli S17-1 lambda pir
  Copy number: High Copy
Gene/Insert
  Gene/Insert name: TagBFP2
  Species: Synthetic
  Cloning method: Gibson Cloning
Resource information
  A portion of this plasmid was derived from a plasmid made by: mTagBFP2-pBAD
Terms and licenses: Academic/Nonprofit Terms; Industry Terms: Not Available to Industry
Depositor comments: Please visit https://www.biorxiv.org/content/early/2018/09/07/402172 for bioRxiv preprint.
How to cite: pMRE160 was a gift from Mitja Remus-Emsermann (Addgene plasmid # 118508 ; http://n2t.net/addgene:118508 ; RRID:Addgene_118508)
