[The description below was written by a language model from this plasmid's Addgene catalogue record and pLannotate feature annotations shown in this document.]
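Description:
pMRE160 is a 9.6 kb broad-host-range bacterial expression plasmid built on the pFru97 backbone and designed to express a blue fluorescent protein constitutively in diverse bacteria. It replicates through the pBBR1 oriV together with its cognate pBBR1 Rep protein, a system from Bordetella bronchiseptica that functions across many Gram-negative hosts. The catalogue lists it as high copy and maintained in E. coli S17-1 lambda pir. Several resistance determinants are present. A complete neo (nptII) gene matches the kanamycin selection recorded for propagation. An intact cat gene with a fragment of its own promoter and a full-length tetA efflux gene with an adjacent tetR fragment correspond to the chloramphenicol and tetracycline markers listed.

The payload is the synthetic mTagBFP2 coding sequence, a rapidly maturing monomeric blue fluorescent protein, taken from an mTagBFP2-pBAD source plasmid and inserted by Gibson assembly. It is followed by the lambda t0 terminator, then the cat cassette and an rrnB T1 terminator, so the fluorescent gene and chloramphenicol marker form a compact, transcriptionally insulated unit. Four tandem rrnB T1 terminators elsewhere in the backbone presumably block read-through from neighbouring regions. The feature table does not annotate the promoter driving mTagBFP2, and the record says only that expression is constitutive. The annotated T7 promoter lies well away from the gene, alongside backbone remnants such as lacZα, M13 ori, ble and Tn5 transposase fragments, none of which is complete. The plasmid belongs to a toolbox of fluorescent protein constructs used to label bacteria for visual tracking and discrimination of strains.
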