Features (pLannotate 1.2.2; 23 found; start..end, strand, type, name):
      1..711     +  CDS            mTagBFP2: mTagBFP2 is a basic (constitutively fluorescent) blue fluorescent protein published in 2011, derived from Entacmaea quadricolor. It is reported to be a very rapidly-maturing monomer with very low acid sensitivity.
    728..822     +  terminator     lambda t0 terminator: transcription terminator from phage lambda
    837..865     +  promoter       cat promoter (fragment): promoter of the E. coli cat gene encoding chloramphenicol acetyltransferase
    866..1522    +  CDS            cat: CAT_ECOLX - Experimental evidence at protein level: Swiss-Prot protein existence level 1. This enzyme is an effector of chloramphenicol resistance in bacteria. From Escherichia coli. This protein is used as a marker in many commonly used cloning vectors, such as pACYC184.
   1590..1676    +  terminator     rrnB T1 terminator: Escherichia coli rrnB; transcription terminator T1 from the E. coli rrnB gene
   1726..1842    -  CDS            CmR (fragment): chloramphenicol acetyltransferase; cat; confers resistance to chloramphenicol
   1842..1994    -  CDS            ble (fragment): BLE_KLEPN - Experimental evidence at protein level: Swiss-Prot protein existence level 1. Binding protein with a strong affinity to the bleomycin family of antibiotics. Binds to CL990; an antimitotic-antibiotic compound. From Klebsiella pneumoniae.
   2018..2809    -  CDS            neo: KKA2_KLEPN - Also known as kan, nptII. Experimental evidence at protein level: Swiss-Prot protein existence level 1. Resistance to kanamycin, neomycin, paromomycin, ribostamycin, butirosin and gentamicin B. From Klebsiella pneumoniae.
   2841..3125    -  CDS            tnpA (fragment): TN5P_ECOLX - Also known as tnp. Experimental evidence at protein level: Swiss-Prot protein existence level 1. Mediates transposition of transposon Tn5 by a 'cut and paste' mechanism. First, the monomeric transposase binds the 19 bp inverted DNA repeats flanking the transposon. Then, dimerization of the DNA- bound transposase creates a synaptic DNA complex. After nicking of the first DNA strand, excision of the transposon proceeds through a series of intermediates. The transposase then mediates the insertion of the transposon at a new site by strand transfer. The activity of the wild- type tran
   4289..5060    +  rep_origin     pBBR1 oriV: replication origin of the broad-host-range plasmid pBBR1 from Bordetella bronchiseptica; requires the pBBR1 Rep protein for replication
   5061..5723    +  CDS            pBBR1 Rep: replication protein for the broad-host-range plasmid pBBR1 from Bordetella bronchiseptica
   5784..5853    +  CDS            TcR (fragment): tetracycline efflux protein; tet; confers resistance to tetracycline
   6183..6214    -  CDS            CmR (fragment): chloramphenicol acetyltransferase confers resistance to chloramphenicol
   6214..6291    +  rep_origin     M13 ori (fragment): M13 bacteriophage origin of replication; arrow indicates direction of (+) strand synthesis
   6295..6450    -  CDS            lacZα (fragment): LacZα fragment of β-galactosidase; lacZ fragment
   6458..6476    +  promoter       T7 promoter: promoter for bacteriophage T7 RNA polymerase
   6519..6605    +  terminator     rrnB T1 terminator: Escherichia coli rrnB; transcription terminator T1 from the E. coli rrnB gene
   6702..6788    +  terminator     rrnB T1 terminator: Escherichia coli rrnB; transcription terminator T1 from the E. coli rrnB gene
   6885..6971    +  terminator     rrnB T1 terminator: Escherichia coli rrnB; transcription terminator T1 from the E. coli rrnB gene
   7068..7154    +  terminator     rrnB T1 terminator: Escherichia coli rrnB; transcription terminator T1 from the E. coli rrnB gene
   7256..8455    -  CDS            TcR: tetracycline efflux protein; tetA; confers resistance to tetracycline
   8561..9203    +  CDS            TetR (fragment): tetracycline resistance regulatory protein; tetR
   9225..9551    +  CDS            tnpA (fragment): TN5P_ECOLX - Also known as tnp. Experimental evidence at protein level: Swiss-Prot protein existence level 1. Mediates transposition of transposon Tn5 by a 'cut and paste' mechanism. First, the monomeric transposase binds the 19 bp inverted DNA repeats flanking the transposon. Then, dimerization of the DNA- bound transposase creates a synaptic DNA complex. After nicking of the first DNA strand, excision of the transposon proceeds through a series of intermediates. The transposase then mediates the insertion of the transposon at a new site by strand transfer. The activity of the wild- type tran
>Addgene plasmid #118508 | pMRE160 | addgene full sequence | sequence record 226745 | Addgene NGS Result
ATGGTGTCTAAGGGCGAAGAGCTGATTAAGGAGAACATGCACATGAAGCTGTACATGGAGGGCACCGTGG
ACAACCATCACTTCAAGTGCACATCCGAGGGCGAAGGCAAGCCCTACGAGGGCACCCAGACCATGAGAAT
CAAGGTGGTCGAGGGCGGCCCTCTCCCCTTCGCCTTCGACATCCTGGCTACTAGCTTCCTCTACGGCAGC
AAGACCTTCATCAACCACACCCAGGGCATCCCCGACTTCTTCAAGCAGTCCTTCCCTGAGGGCTTCACAT
GGGAGAGAGTCACCACATACGAAGACGGGGGCGTGCTGACCGCTACCCAGGACACCAGCCTCCAGGACGG
CTGCCTCATCTACAACGTCAAGATCAGAGGGGTGAACTTCACATCCAACGGCCCTGTGATGCAGAAGAAA
ACACTCGGCTGGGAGGCCTTCACCGAGACGCTGTACCCCGCTGACGGCGGCCTGGAAGGCAGAAACGACA
TGGCCCTGAAGCTCGTGGGCGGGAGCCATCTGATCGCAAACGCCAAGACCACATATAGATCCAAGAAACC
CGCTAAGAACCTCAAGATGCCTGGCGTCTACTATGTGGACTACAGACTGGAAAGAATCAAGGAGGCCAAC
AACGAGACCTACGTCGAGCAGCACGAGGTGGCAGTGGCCAGATACTGCGACCTCCCTAGCAAACTGGGGC
ACAAGCTTAATTAATTAGCTGAGCTTGGACTCCTGTTGATAGATCCAGTAATGACCTCAGAACTCCATCT
GGATTTGTTCAGAACGCTCGGTTGCCGCCGGGCGTTTTTTATTGGTGAGAATCCAAGCTAGCTTGGCGAG
ATTTTCAGGAGCTAAGGAAGCTAAAATGGAGAAAAAAATCACTGGATATACCACCGTTGATATATCCCAA
TGGCATCGTAAAGAACATTTTGAGGCATTTCAGTCAGTTGCTCAATGTACCTATAACCAGACCGTTCAGC
TGGATATTACGGCCTTTTTAAAGACCGTAAAGAAAAATAAGCACAAGTTTTATCCGGCCTTTATTCACAT
TCTTGCCCGCCTGATGAATGCTCATCCGGAATTTCGTATGGCAATGAAAGACGGTGAGCTGGTGATATGG
GATAGTGTTCACCCTTGTTACACCGTTTTCCATGAGCAAACTGAAACGTTTTCATCGCTCTGGAGTGAAT
ACCACGACGATTTCCGGCAGTTTCTACACATATATTCGCAAGATGTGGCGTGTTACGGTGAAAACCTGGC
CTATTTCCCTAAAGGGTTTATTGAGAATATGTTTTTCGTCTCAGCCAATCCCTGGGTGAGTTTCACCAGT
TTTGATTTAAACGTGGCCAATATGGACAACTTCTTCGCCCCCGTTTTCACCATGGGCAAATATTATACGC
AAGGCGACAAGGTGCTGATGCCGCTGGCGATTCAGGTTCATCATGCCGTTTGTGATGGCTTCCATGTCGG
CAGAATGCTTAATGAATTACAACAGTACTGCGATGAGTGGCAGGGCGGGGCGTAATTTTTTTAAGGCAGT
TATTGGTGCCCTTAAACGCCTGGGGTAATGACTCTCTAGCTTGAGGCATCAAATAAAACGAAAGGCTCAG
TCGAAAGACTGGGCCTTTCGTTTTATCTGTTGTTTGTCGGTGAACGCTCTCCTGAGTAGGACAAATCCGC
CGCTAGGAGCTTGCGGCCGCCAGTGTGATGGATATCTGCATAAAAACTGTTGTAATTCATTAAGCATTCT
GCCGACATGGAAGCCATCACAAACGGCATGATGAACCTGAATCGCCAGCGGCATCAGCACCTTGTCGCCT
TGCGTATAATATTTGCCCATGGGGGTGGGCGAAGAACTCCAGCATGAGATCCCCGCGCTGGAGGATCATC
CAGCCGGCGTCCCGGAAAACGATTCCGAAGCCCAACCTTTCATAGAAGGCGGCGGTGGAATCGAAATCTC
GTGATGGCAGGTTGGGCGTCGCTTGGTCGGTCATTTCGAACCCCAGAGTCCCGCTCAGAAGAACTCGTCA
AGAAGGCGATAGAAGGCGATGCGCTGCGAATCGGGAGCGGCGATACCGTAAAGCACGAGGAAGCGGTCAG
CCCATTCGCCGCCAAGCTCTTCAGCAATATCACGGGTAGCCAACGCTATGTCCTGATAGCGGTCCGCCAC
ACCCAGCCGGCCACAGTCGATGAATCCAGAAAAGCGGCCATTTTCCACCATGATATTCGGCAAGCAGGCA
TCGCCATGGGTCACGACGAGATCCTCGCCGTCGGGCATGCGCGCCTTGAGCCTGGCGAACAGTTCGGCTG
GCGCGAGCCCCTGATGCTCTTCGTCCAGATCATCCTGATCGACAAGACCGGCTTCCATCCGAGTACGTGC
TCGCTCGATGCGATGTTTCGCTTGGTGGTCGAATGGGCAGGTAGCCGGATCAAGCGTATGCAGCCGCCGC
ATTGCATCAGCCATGATGGATACTTTCTCGGCAGGAGCAAGGTGAGATGACAGGAGATCCTGCCCCGGCA
CTTCGCCCAATAGCAGCCAGTCCCTTCCCGCTTCAGTGACAACGTCGAGCACAGCTGCGCAAGGAACGCC
CGTCGTGGCCAGCCACGATAGCCGCGCTGCCTCGTCCTGCAGTTCATTCAGGGCACCGGACAGGTCGGTC
TTGACAAAAAGAACCGGGCGCCCCTGCGCTGACAGCCGGAACACGGCGGCATCAGAGCAGCCGATTGTCT
GTTGTGCCCAGTCATAGCCGAATAGCCTCTCCACCCAAGCGGCCGGAGAACCTGCGTGCAATCCATCTTG
TTCAATCATGCGAAACGATCCTCATCCTGTCTCTTGATCAGATCTTGATCCCCTGCGCCATCAGATCCTT
GGCGGCAAGAAAGCCATCCAGTTTACTTTGCAGGGCTTCCCAACCTTACCAGAGGGCGCCCCAGCTGGCA
ATTCCGGTTCGCTTGCTGTCCATAAAACCGCCCAGTCTAGCTATCGCCATGTAAGCCCACTGCAAGCTAC
CTGCTTTCTCTTTGCGCTTGCGTTTTCCCTTGTCCAGATAGCCCAGTAGCTGACATTCATCCCAGGTGGC
ACTTTTCGGGGAAATGTGCGCGCCCGCGTTCCTGCTGGCGCTGGGCCTGTTTCTGGCGCTGGACTTCCCG
CTGTTCCGTCAGCAGCTTTTCGCCCACGGCCTTGATGATCGCGGCGGCCTTGGCCTGCATATCCCGATTC
AACGGCCCCAGGGCGTCCAGAACGGGCTTCAGGCGCTCCCGAAGGTCTCGGGCCGTCTCTTGGGCTTGAT
CGGCCTTCTTGCGCATCTCACGCGCTCCTGCGGCGGCCTGTAGGGCAGGCTCATACCCCTGCCGAACCGC
TTTTGTCAGCCGGTCGGCCACGGCTTCCGGCGTCTCAACGCGCTTTGAGATTCCCAGCTTTTCGGCCAAT
CCCTGCGGTGCATAGGCGCGTGGCTCGACCGCTTGCGGGCTGATGGTGACGTGGCCCACTGGTGGCCGCT
CCAGGGCCTCGTAGAACGCCTGAATGCGCGTGTGACGTGCCTTGCTGCCCTCGATGCCCCGTTGCAGCCC
TAGATCGGCCACAGCGGCCGCAAACGTGGTCTGGTCGCGGGTCATCTGCGCTTTGTTGCCGATGAACTCC
TTGGCCGACAGCCTGCCGTCCTGCGTCAGCGGCACCACGAACGCGGTCATGTGCGGGCTGGTTTCGTCAC
GGTGGATGCTGGCCGTCACGATGCGATCCGCCCCGTACTTGTCCGCCAGCCACTTGTGCGCCTTCTCGAA
GAACGCCGCCTGCTGTTCTTGGCTGGCCGACTTCCACCATTCCGGGCTGGCCGTCATGACGTACTCGACC
GCCAACACAGCGTCCTTGCGCCGCTTCTCTGGCAGCAACTCGCGCAGTCGGCCCATCGCTTCATCGGTGC
TGCTGGCCGCCCAGTGCTCGTTCTCTGGCGTCCTGCTGGCGTCAGCGTTGGGCGTCTCGCGCTCGCGGTA
GGCGTGCTTGAGACTGGCCGCCACGTTGCCCATTTTCGCCAGCTTCTTGCATCGCATGATCGCGTATGCC
GCCATGCCTGCCCCTCCCTTTTGGTGTCCAACCGGCTCGACGGGGGCAGCGCAAGGCGGTGCCTCCGGCG
GGCCACTCAATGCTTGAGTATACTCACTAGACTTTGCTTCGCAAAGTCGTGACCGCCTACGGCGGCTGCG
GCGCCCTACGGGCTTGCTCTCCGGGCTTCGCCCTGCGCGGTCGCTGCGCTCCCTTGCCAGCCCGTGGATA
TGTGGACGATGGCCGCGAGCGGCCACCGGCTGGCTCGCTTCGCTCGGCCCGTGGACAACCCTGCTGGACA
AGCTGATGGACAGGCTGCGCCTGCCCACGAGCTTGACCACAGGGATTGCCCACCGGCTACCCAGCCTTCG
ACCACATACCCACCGGCTCCAACTGCGCGGCCTGCGGCCTTGCCCCATCAATTTTTTTAATTTTCTCTGG
GGAAAAGCCTCCGGCCTGCGGCCTGCGCGCTTCGCTTGCCGGTTGGACACCAAGTGGAAGGCGGGTCAAG
GCTCGCGCAGCGACCGCGCAGCGGCTTGGCCTTGACGCGCCTGGAACGACCCAAGCCTATGCGAGTGGGG
GCAGTCGAAGGGCGAAGCCCGCCCGCCTGCCCCCCGAGCCTCACGGCGGCGAGTGCGGGGGTTCCAAGGG
GGCAGCGCCACCTTGGGCAAGGCCGAAGGCCGCGCAGTCGATCAACAAGCCCCGGAGGGGCCACTTTTTG
CCGGAGGGGGAGCCGCGCCGAAGGCGTGGGGGAACCCCGCAGGGGTGCCCTTCTTTGGGCACCAAAGAAC
TAGATATAGGGCGAAATGCGAAAGACTTAAAAATCAACAACTTAAAAAAGGGGGGTACGCAACAGCTCAT
TGCGGCACCCCCCGCAATAGCTCATTGCGTAGGTTAAAGAAAATCTGTAATTGACTGCCACTTTTACGCA
ACGCATAATTGTTGTCGCGCTGCCGAAAAGTTGCAGCTGATTGCGCATGGTGCCGCAACCGTGCGGCACC
CCTACCGCATGGAGATAAGCATGGCCACGCAGTCCAGAGAAATCGGCATTCAAGCCAAGAACAAGCCCGG
TCACTGGGTGCAAACGGAACGCAAAGCGCATGAGGCGTGGGCCGGGCTTATTGCGAGGAAACCCACGGCG
GCAATGCTGCTGCATCACCTCGTGGCGCAGATGGGCCACCAGAACGCCGTGGTGGTCAGCCAGAAGACAC
TTTCCAAGCTCATCGGACGTTCTTTGCGGACGGTCCAATACGCAGTCAAGGACTTGGTGGCCGAGCGCTG
GATCTCCGTCGTGAAGCTCAACGGCCCCGGCACCGTGTCGGCCTACGTGGTCAATGACCGCGTGGCGTGG
GGCCAGCCCCGCGACCAGTTGCGCCTGTCGGTGTTCAGTGCCGCCGTGGTGGTTGATCACGACGACCAGG
ACGAATCGCTGTTGGGGCATGGCGACCTGCGCCGCATCCCGACCCTGTATCCGGGCGAGCAGCAACTACC
GACCGGCCCCGGCGAGGAGCCGCCCAGCCAGCCCGGCATTCCGGGCATGGAACCAGACCTGCCAGCCTTG
ACCGAAACGGAGGAATGGGAACGGCGCGGGCAGCAGCGCCTGCCGATGCCCGATGAGCCGTGTTTTCTGG
ACGATGGCGAGCCGTTGGAGCCGCCGACACGGGTCACGCTGCCGCGCCGGTAGCACTTGGGTTGCGCAGC
AACCCGTAAGTGCGCTGTTCCAGACTATCGGCTGTAGCCGCCTCGCCGCCCTATACCTTGTCTGCCTCCC
CGCGTTGCGTCGCGGTGCATGGAGCCGGGCCACCTCGACCTGAATGGAAGCCGGCGGCACCTCGCTAACG
GATTCACCGTTTTTATCAGGCTCTGGGAGGCAGAATAAATGATCATATCGTCAATTATTACCTCCACGGG
GAGAGCCTGAGCAAACTGGCCTCAGGCATTTGAGAAGCACACGGTCACACTGCTTCCGGTAGTCAATAAA
CCGGTAAACCAGCAATAGACATAAGCGGCTATTTAACGACCCTGCCCTGAACCGACGACCGGGTCGAATT
TGCTTTCGAATTTCTGCCATTCATCCGCTTATTATCACTTATTCAGGCGTAGCAACCAGGCGTTTAAGGG
CACCAATAACTGCCTTAAAAAAATTACGCCCCGCCCTGCCACTCATCGCAGTACGGCCTATTGGTTAAAA
AATGAGCTGATTTAACAAAAATTTAACGCGAATTTTAACAAAATATTAACGCTTACAATTTCCATTCGCC
ATTCAGGCTGCGCAACTGTTGGGAAGGGCGATCGGTGCGGGCCTCTTCGCTATTACGCCAGCTGGCGAAA
GGGGGATGTGCTGCAAGGCGATTAAGTTGGGTAACGCCAGGGTTTTCCCAGTCACGACGTTGTAAAACGA
CGGCCAGTGAGCGCGCGTAATACGACTCACTATAGGGCGAATTGGAGCTGGGGCCGCAATTCCCAATTCC
CCAGGCATCAAATAAAACGAAAGGCTCAGTCGAAAGACTGGGCCTTTCGTTTTATCTGTTGTTTGTCGGT
GAACGCTCTCCTGAGTAGGACAAATCCGCCGGGAGCGGATTTGAACGTTGCGAAGCAACGGCCCGGAGGG
TGGCGGGCAGGACGCCCGCCATAAACTGCCAGGAATTAATTCCCCAGGCATCAAATAAAACGAAAGGCTC
AGTCGAAAGACTGGGCCTTTCGTTTTATCTGTTGTTTGTCGGTGAACGCTCTCCTGAGTAGGACAAATCC
GCCGGGAGCGGATTTGAACGTTGCGAAGCAACGGCCCGGAGGGTGGCGGGCAGGACGCCCGCCATAAACT
GCCAGGAATTAATTCCCCAGGCATCAAATAAAACGAAAGGCTCAGTCGAAAGACTGGGCCTTTCGTTTTA
TCTGTTGTTTGTCGGTGAACGCTCTCCTGAGTAGGACAAATCCGCCGGGAGCGGATTTGAACGTTGCGAA
GCAACGGCCCGGAGGGTGGCGGGCAGGACGCCCGCCATAAACTGCCAGGAATTAATTCCCCAGGCATCAA
ATAAAACGAAAGGCTCAGTCGAAAGACTGGGCCTTTCGTTTTATCTGTTGTTTGTCGGTGAACGCTCTCC
TGAGTAGGACAAATCCGCCGGGAGCGGATTTGAACGTTGCGAAGCAACGGCCCGGAGGGTGGCGGGCAGG
ACGCCCGCCATAAACTGCCAGGAATTGGGGATCGGATTCGAGCTCTCAGCGATCGGCTCGTTGCCCTGCG
CCGCTCCAAAGCCCGCGACGCAGCGCCGGCAGGCAGAGCAAGTAGAGGGCAGCGCCTGCAATCCATGCCC
ACCCGTTCCACGTTGTTATAGAAGCCGCATAGATCGCCGTGAAGAGGAGGGGTCCGACGATCGAGGTCAG
GCTGGTGAGCGCCGCCAGTGAGCCTTGCAGCTGCCCCTGACGTTCCTCATCCACCTGCCTGGACAACATT
GCTTGCAGCGCCGGCATTCCGATGCCACCCGAAGCAAGCAGGACCATGATCGGGAACGCCATCCATCCCC
GTGTCGCGAAGGCAAGCAGGATGTAGCCTGTGCCGTCGGCAATCATTCCGAGCATGAGTGCCCGCCTTTC
GCCGAGCCGGGCGGCTACAGGGCCGGTGATCATTGCCTGGGCGAGTGAATGCAGAATGCCAAATGCGGCA
AGCGAAATGCCGATCGTGGTCGCGTCCCAGTGAAAGCGATCCTCGCCGAAAATGACCCAAAGCGCGGCCG
GCACCTGTCCGACAAGTTGCATGATGAAGAAGACCGCCATCAGGGCGGCGACGACGGTCATGCCCCGGGC
CCACCGGAACGAAGCGAGCGGGTTGAGAGCCTCCCGGCGTAACGGCCGGCGTTCGCCTTTGTGCGACTCC
GGCAAAAGGAAACAGCCCGTCAGGAAATTGAGGCCGTTCAAGGCTGCCGCGGCGAAGAACGGAGCGTGGG
GGGAGAAACCGCCCATCAGCCCACCGAGCACAGGTCCCGCGACCATCCCGAACCCGAAACAGGCGCTCAT
GAAGCCGAAGTGCCGCGCGCGCTCATCGCCATCAGTGATATCGGCAATATAAGCGCCGGCTACCGCCCCA
GTCGCCCCGGTGATGCCGGCCACGATCCGCCCGATATAGAGAACCCAAAGGAAAGGCGCTGTCGCCATGA
TGGCGTAGTCGACAGTGGCGCCGGCCAGCGAGACGAGCAAGATTGGCCGCCGCCCGAAACGATCCGACAG
CGCGCCCAGCACAGGTGCGCAGGCAAATTGCACCAACGCATACAGCGCCAGCAGAATGCCATAGTGGGCG
GTGACGTCGTTCGAGTGAACCAGATCGCGCAGGAGGCCCGGCAGCACCGGCATAATCAGGCCGATGCCGA
CAGCGTCGAGCGCGACAGTGCTCAGAATTACGATCAGGGGTATGTTGGGTTTCACGTCTGGCCTCCGGAC
CAGCCTCCGCTGGTCCGATTGAACGCGCGGATTCTTTATCACTGATAAGTTGGTGGACATATTATGTTTA
TCAGTGATAAAGTGTCAAGCATGACAAAGTTGCAGCCGAATACAGTGATCCGTGCCGCCCTGGACCTGTT
GAACGAGGTCGGCGTAGACGGTCTGACGACACGCAAACTGGCGGAACGGTTGGGGGTTCAGCAGCCGGCG
CTTTACTGGCACTTCAGGAACAAGCGGGCGCTGCTCGACGCACTGGCCGAAGCCATGCTGGCGGAGAATC
ATACGCATTCGGTGCCGAGAGCCGACGACGACTGGCGCTCATTTCTGATCGGGAATGCCCGCAGCTTCAG
GCAGGCGCTGCTCGCCTACCGCGATGGCGCGCGCATCCATGCCGGCACGCGACCGGGCGCACCGCAGATG
GAAACGGCCGACGCGCAGCTTCGCTTCCTCTGCGAGGCGGGTTTTTCGGCCGGGGACGCCGTCAATGCGC
TGATGACAATCAGCTACTTCACTGTTGGGGCCGTGCTTGAGGAGCAGGCCGGCGACAGCGATGCCGGCGA
GCGCGGCGGCACCGTTGAACAGGCTCCGCTCTCGCCGCTGTTGCGGGCCGCGATAGACGCCTTCGACGAA
GCCGGTCCGGACGCAGCGTTCGAGCAGGGACTCGCGGTGATTGTCGATGGATTGGCGAAAAGGAGGCTCG
TTGTCAGGAACGTTGAAGGACCGAGAAAGGGTGCTAAGAAACCATTATTATCATGAAGCTCGCACGCTGC
CGCAAGCACTCAGGGCGCAAGGGCTGCTAAAGGAAGCGGAACACGTAGAAAGCCAGTCCGCAGAAACGGT
GCTGACCCCGGATGAATGTCAGCTACTGGGCTATCTGGACAAGGGAAAACGCAAGCGCAAAGAGAAAGCA
GGTAGCTTGCAGTGGGCTTACATGGCGATAGCTAGACTGGGCGGTTTTATGGACAGCAAGCGAACCGGAA
TTGCCAGCTGGGGCGCCCTCTGGTAAGGTTGGGAAGCCCTGCAAAGTAAACTGGATGGCTTTCTTGCCGC
CAAGGATCTGATGGCGCAGGGGATCAAGATCTGATCAAGAGACAGGATACTAGTGGAGGAAGAAAAA
